Addgene plasmid #152995: p2T-CMV-CDAmax-BlastR
Purpose: C-to-T base editor
Depositing lab: David Liu. Publication: Determinants of Base Editing Outcomes from Target Library Analysis and Machine Learning. Arbab M, Shen MW, Mok B, Wilson C, Matuszek Z, Cassa CA, Liu DR. Cell. 2020 Jun 9. pii: S0092-8674(20)30632-2. doi: 10.1016/j.cell.2020.05.037. PubMed 32533916.
Backbone
  Vector backbone: p2T-CMV-BlastR
  Vector type: Mammalian Expression, CRISPR
Growth in bacteria
  Bacterial resistance: Ampicillin, 100 μg/mL
  Growth temperature: 37°C
  Growth strain: DH5alpha
  Copy number: Unknown
Gene/Insert
  Gene/Insert name: CDA-nSpCas9-UGI-UGI
  Species: Synthetic
  Promoter: CMV
  Cloning method: Unknown
Terms and licenses: Academic/Nonprofit Terms; Industry Terms: Not Available to Industry
How to cite: p2T-CMV-CDAmax-BlastR was a gift from David Liu (Addgene plasmid # 152995 ; http://n2t.net/addgene:152995 ; RRID:Addgene_152995)
