[The description below was written by a language model from this plasmid's Addgene catalogue record and pLannotate feature annotations shown in this document.]
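Description:
p2T-CMV-CDAmax-BlastR is a mammalian expression plasmid of about 10.4 kb that encodes a CRISPR cytosine (C-to-T) base editor, built on the p2T-CMV-BlastR backbone. It is propagated in E. coli through a high-copy ColE1/pUC-type origin and selected with ampicillin via the β-lactamase gene and its native promoter.

The payload, recorded as CDA-nSpCas9-UGI-UGI, is a synthetic fusion driven by the human CMV immediate-early enhancer and promoter and terminated by the bovine growth hormone polyadenylation signal; a T7 promoter sits just upstream of the coding region. The feature table annotates the Streptococcus pyogenes Cas9 portion as two adjoining segments, the N-terminal one carrying the D10A mutation, which is consistent with the nickase named in the insert. The roughly 800 nt between the T7 promoter and Cas9 is unannotated and presumably holds the CDA cytidine deaminase domain, though the table does not identify it. Only one copy of the phage PBS2 uracil glycosylase inhibitor (UGI) is annotated, while an unannotated gap after Cas9 could accommodate the second copy named in the insert. In such editors, a guide RNA supplied separately directs the nickase to a target, the deaminase converts cytosine to uracil, and UGI blocks uracil excision so that the edit resolves as a C-to-T change.

On the opposite strand, a separate cassette places blasticidin S deaminase under the SV40 early promoter (with a bacterial EM7 promoter) and an SV40 poly(A) signal, allowing blasticidin selection of transfected mammalian cells. Short bleomycin-resistance, lac and lacI fragments appear to be cloning remnants. No transposon repeats or other integration elements are annotated, so the record does not establish a means of stable integration.
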