Features (pLannotate 1.2.2; 23 found; start..end, strand, type, name):
     48..66      +  promoter       T7 promoter: promoter for bacteriophage T7 RNA polymerase
    857..2458    +  CDS            dCas9(N): N-terminal portion of catalytically inactive Streptococcus pyogenes dCas9 carrying the D10A mutation (Zetsche et al., 2015)
   2459..4953    +  CDS            Cas9(C) (fragment): C-terminal portion of Streptococcus pyogenes Cas9 (Zetsche et al., 2015)
   5267..5515    +  CDS            UGI: UNGI_BPPB2 - Experimental evidence at protein level: Swiss-Prot protein existence level 1. This protein binds specifically and reversibly to the host uracil-DNA glycosylase, preventing removal of uracil residues from PBS2 DNA by the host uracil-excision repair system. From Bacillus phage PBS2 (Bacteriophage PBS2).
   5633..5857    +  polyA_signal   bGH poly(A) signal: bovine growth hormone polyadenylation signal
   5861..5882    +  promoter       SV40 promoter (fragment): SV40 enhancer and early promoter
   5887..5903    +  misc_feature   MCS (fragment): pBluescript multiple cloning site
   5952..5968    -  protein_bind   lac operator: The lac repressor binds to the lac operator to inhibit transcription in E. coli. This inhibition can be relieved by adding lactose or isopropyl-β-D-thiogalactopyranoside (IPTG). lac repressor encoded by lacI
   5976..6006    -  promoter       lac promoter: promoter for the E. coli lac operon
   6021..6042    -  protein_bind   CAP binding site: CAP binding activates transcription in the presence of cAMP. E. coli catabolite activator protein
   6055..6147    -  CDS            lacI (fragment): lac repressor; lacI; The lac repressor binds to the lac operator to inhibit transcription in E. coli. This inhibition can be relieved by adding lactose or isopropyl-β-D-thiogalactopyranoside (IPTG).
   6159..6280    -  polyA_signal   SV40 poly(A) signal: SV40 polyadenylation signal
   6275..6400    -  CDS            ble (fragment): BLE_KLEPN - Experimental evidence at protein level: Swiss-Prot protein existence level 1. Binding protein with a strong affinity to the bleomycin family of antibiotics. Binds to CL990; an antimitotic-antibiotic compound. From Klebsiella pneumoniae.
   6410..6437    -  CDS            BleoR (fragment): antibiotic-binding protein; Sh ble from Streptoalloteichus hindustanus; confers resistance to bleomycin, phleomycin, and Zeocin™
   6438..6836    -  CDS            BSD: blasticidin S deaminase; Aspergillus terreus BSD; confers resistance to blasticidin
   6855..6902    -  promoter       EM7 promoter: synthetic bacterial promoter&nbsp
   6950..7279    -  promoter       SV40 promoter: SV40 enhancer and early promoter
   7663..8251    -  rep_origin     ori: high-copy-number ColE1/pMB1/pBR322/pUC origin of replication
   8422..9282    -  CDS            AmpR: β-lactamase; bla; confers resistance to ampicillin, carbenicillin, and related antibiotics
   9283..9387    -  promoter       AmpR promoter: bla
   9458..9502    -  misc_feature   bom (fragment): basis of mobility region from pBR322
   9835..10214   +  enhancer       CMV enhancer: human cytomegalovirus immediate early enhancer
  10215..6       +  promoter       CMV promoter (across the origin): human cytomegalovirus (CMV) immediate early promoter
>Addgene plasmid #152995 | p2T-CMV-CDAmax-BlastR | addgene full sequence | sequence record 304641 | Addgene NGS Result
AGAGCTGGTTTAGTGAACCGTCAGATCCGCTAGAGATCCGCGGCCGCTAATACGACTCACTATAGGGAGA
GCCGCCACCATGAAACGGACAGCCGACGGAAGCGAGTTCGAGTCACCAAAGAAGAAGCGGAAAGTCAGTA
CCGACGCCGAGTACGTGCGGATCCACGAGAAGCTGGATATCTACACATTCAAGAAGCAGTTCTTTAACAA
CAAGAAGTCCGTGTCTCACAGATGCTACGTGCTGTTCGAGCTGAAGCGGAGAGGAGAGAGGCGCGCCTGT
TTTTGGGGCTATGCCGTGAACAAGCCACAGTCTGGAACCGAGAGGGGAATCCACGCAGAGATCTTCAGCA
TCAGGAAGGTGGAGGAGTACCTGCGCGACAACCCCGGCCAGTTTACAATCAATTGGTATAGCTCCTGGAG
CCCTTGCGCCGATTGTGCCGAGAAGATCCTGGAGTGGTACAACCAGGAGCTGAGGGGCAATGGCCACACC
CTGAAGATCTGGGCCTGCAAGCTGTACTATGAGAAGAACGCCAGGAATCAGATCGGCCTGTGGAACCTGC
GCGACAATGGCGTGGGCCTGAACGTGATGGTGTCCGAGCACTATCAGTGCTGTCGCAAGATCTTTATCCA
GTCTAGCCACAATCAGCTGAACGAGAATCGGTGGCTGGAGAAGACACTGAAGAGAGCCGAGAAGCGGAGA
AGCGAGCTGTCCATCATGATCCAGGTGAAGATCCTGCACACCACAAAGTCTCCCGCCGTGTCTGGCGGAT
CTAGCGGAGGATCCTCTGGCAGCGAGACACCAGGAACAAGCGAGTCAGCAACACCAGAGAGCAGTGGCGG
CAGCAGCGGCGGCAGCGACAAGAAGTACAGCATCGGCCTGGCCATCGGCACCAACTCTGTGGGCTGGGCC
GTGATCACCGACGAGTACAAGGTGCCCAGCAAGAAATTCAAGGTGCTGGGCAACACCGACCGGCACAGCA
TCAAGAAGAACCTGATCGGAGCCCTGCTGTTCGACAGCGGCGAAACAGCCGAGGCCACCCGGCTGAAGAG
AACCGCCAGAAGAAGATACACCAGACGGAAGAACCGGATCTGCTATCTGCAAGAGATCTTCAGCAACGAG
ATGGCCAAGGTGGACGACAGCTTCTTCCACAGACTGGAAGAGTCCTTCCTGGTGGAAGAGGATAAGAAGC
ACGAGCGGCACCCCATCTTCGGCAACATCGTGGACGAGGTGGCCTACCACGAGAAGTACCCCACCATCTA
CCACCTGAGAAAGAAACTGGTGGACAGCACCGACAAGGCCGACCTGCGGCTGATCTATCTGGCCCTGGCC
CACATGATCAAGTTCCGGGGCCACTTCCTGATCGAGGGCGACCTGAACCCCGACAACAGCGACGTGGACA
AGCTGTTCATCCAGCTGGTGCAGACCTACAACCAGCTGTTCGAGGAAAACCCCATCAACGCCAGCGGCGT
GGACGCCAAGGCCATCCTGTCTGCCAGACTGAGCAAGAGCAGACGGCTGGAAAATCTGATCGCCCAGCTG
CCCGGCGAGAAGAAGAATGGCCTGTTCGGAAACCTGATTGCCCTGAGCCTGGGCCTGACCCCCAACTTCA
AGAGCAACTTCGACCTGGCCGAGGATGCCAAACTGCAGCTGAGCAAGGACACCTACGACGACGACCTGGA
CAACCTGCTGGCCCAGATCGGCGACCAGTACGCCGACCTGTTTCTGGCCGCCAAGAACCTGTCCGACGCC
ATCCTGCTGAGCGACATCCTGAGAGTGAACACCGAGATCACCAAGGCCCCCCTGAGCGCCTCTATGATCA
AGAGATACGACGAGCACCACCAGGACCTGACCCTGCTGAAAGCTCTCGTGCGGCAGCAGCTGCCTGAGAA
GTACAAAGAGATTTTCTTCGACCAGAGCAAGAACGGCTACGCCGGCTACATTGACGGCGGAGCCAGCCAG
GAAGAGTTCTACAAGTTCATCAAGCCCATCCTGGAAAAGATGGACGGCACCGAGGAACTGCTCGTGAAGC
TGAACAGAGAGGACCTGCTGCGGAAGCAGCGGACCTTCGACAACGGCAGCATCCCCCACCAGATCCACCT
GGGAGAGCTGCACGCCATTCTGCGGCGGCAGGAAGATTTTTACCCATTCCTGAAGGACAACCGGGAAAAG
ATCGAGAAGATCCTGACCTTCCGCATCCCCTACTACGTGGGCCCTCTGGCCAGGGGAAACAGCAGATTCG
CCTGGATGACCAGAAAGAGCGAGGAAACCATCACCCCCTGGAACTTCGAGGAAGTGGTGGACAAGGGCGC
TTCCGCCCAGAGCTTCATCGAGCGGATGACCAACTTCGATAAGAACCTGCCCAACGAGAAGGTGCTGCCC
AAGCACAGCCTGCTGTACGAGTACTTCACCGTGTATAACGAGCTGACCAAAGTGAAATACGTGACCGAGG
GAATGAGAAAGCCCGCCTTCCTGAGCGGCGAGCAGAAAAAGGCCATCGTGGACCTGCTGTTCAAGACCAA
CCGGAAAGTGACCGTGAAGCAGCTGAAAGAGGACTACTTCAAGAAAATCGAGTGCTTCGACTCCGTGGAA
ATCTCCGGCGTGGAAGATCGGTTCAACGCCTCCCTGGGCACATACCACGATCTGCTGAAAATTATCAAGG
ACAAGGACTTCCTGGACAATGAGGAAAACGAGGACATTCTGGAAGATATCGTGCTGACCCTGACACTGTT
TGAGGACAGAGAGATGATCGAGGAACGGCTGAAAACCTATGCCCACCTGTTCGACGACAAAGTGATGAAG
CAGCTGAAGCGGCGGAGATACACCGGCTGGGGCAGGCTGAGCCGGAAGCTGATCAACGGCATCCGGGACA
AGCAGTCCGGCAAGACAATCCTGGATTTCCTGAAGTCCGACGGCTTCGCCAACAGAAACTTCATGCAGCT
GATCCACGACGACAGCCTGACCTTTAAAGAGGACATCCAGAAAGCCCAGGTGTCCGGCCAGGGCGATAGC
CTGCACGAGCACATTGCCAATCTGGCCGGCAGCCCCGCCATTAAGAAGGGCATCCTGCAGACAGTGAAGG
TGGTGGACGAGCTCGTGAAAGTGATGGGCCGGCACAAGCCCGAGAACATCGTGATCGAAATGGCCAGAGA
GAACCAGACCACCCAGAAGGGACAGAAGAACAGCCGCGAGAGAATGAAGCGGATCGAAGAGGGCATCAAA
GAGCTGGGCAGCCAGATCCTGAAAGAACACCCCGTGGAAAACACCCAGCTGCAGAACGAGAAGCTGTACC
TGTACTACCTGCAGAATGGGCGGGATATGTACGTGGACCAGGAACTGGACATCAACCGGCTGTCCGACTA
CGATGTGGACCATATCGTGCCTCAGAGCTTTCTGAAGGACGACTCCATCGACAACAAGGTGCTGACCAGA
AGCGACAAGAACCGGGGCAAGAGCGACAACGTGCCCTCCGAAGAGGTCGTGAAGAAGATGAAGAACTACT
GGCGGCAGCTGCTGAACGCCAAGCTGATTACCCAGAGAAAGTTCGACAATCTGACCAAGGCCGAGAGAGG
CGGCCTGAGCGAACTGGATAAGGCCGGCTTCATCAAGAGACAGCTGGTGGAAACCCGGCAGATCACAAAG
CACGTGGCACAGATCCTGGACTCCCGGATGAACACTAAGTACGACGAGAATGACAAGCTGATCCGGGAAG
TGAAAGTGATCACCCTGAAGTCCAAGCTGGTGTCCGATTTCCGGAAGGATTTCCAGTTTTACAAAGTGCG
CGAGATCAACAACTACCACCACGCCCACGACGCCTACCTGAACGCCGTCGTGGGAACCGCCCTGATCAAA
AAGTACCCTAAGCTGGAAAGCGAGTTCGTGTACGGCGACTACAAGGTGTACGACGTGCGGAAGATGATCG
CCAAGAGCGAGCAGGAAATCGGCAAGGCTACCGCCAAGTACTTCTTCTACAGCAACATCATGAACTTTTT
CAAGACCGAGATTACCCTGGCCAACGGCGAGATCCGGAAGCGGCCTCTGATCGAGACAAACGGCGAAACC
GGGGAGATCGTGTGGGATAAGGGCCGGGATTTTGCCACCGTGCGGAAAGTGCTGAGCATGCCCCAAGTGA
ATATCGTGAAAAAGACCGAGGTGCAGACAGGCGGCTTCAGCAAAGAGTCTATCCTGCCCAAGAGGAACAG
CGATAAGCTGATCGCCAGAAAGAAGGACTGGGACCCTAAGAAGTACGGCGGCTTCGACAGCCCCACCGTG
GCCTATTCTGTGCTGGTGGTGGCCAAAGTGGAAAAGGGCAAGTCCAAGAAACTGAAGAGTGTGAAAGAGC
TGCTGGGGATCACCATCATGGAAAGAAGCAGCTTCGAGAAGAATCCCATCGACTTTCTGGAAGCCAAGGG
CTACAAAGAAGTGAAAAAGGACCTGATCATCAAGCTGCCTAAGTACTCCCTGTTCGAGCTGGAAAACGGC
CGGAAGAGAATGCTGGCCTCTGCCGGCGAACTGCAGAAGGGAAACGAACTGGCCCTGCCCTCCAAATATG
TGAACTTCCTGTACCTGGCCAGCCACTATGAGAAGCTGAAGGGCTCCCCCGAGGATAATGAGCAGAAACA
GCTGTTTGTGGAACAGCACAAGCACTACCTGGACGAGATCATCGAGCAGATCAGCGAGTTCTCCAAGAGA
GTGATCCTGGCCGACGCTAATCTGGACAAAGTGCTGTCCGCCTACAACAAGCACCGGGATAAGCCCATCA
GAGAGCAGGCCGAGAATATCATCCACCTGTTTACCCTGACCAATCTGGGAGCCCCTGCCGCCTTCAAGTA
CTTTGACACCACCATCGACCGGAAGAGGTACACCAGCACCAAAGAGGTGCTGGACGCCACCCTGATCCAC
CAGAGCATCACCGGCCTGTACGAGACACGGATCGACCTGTCTCAGCTGGGAGGTGACAGCGGCGGGAGCG
GCGGGAGCGGGGGGAGCACTAATCTGAGCGACATCATTGAGAAGGAGACTGGGAAACAGCTGGTCATTCA
GGAGTCCATCCTGATGCTGCCTGAGGAGGTGGAGGAAGTGATCGGCAACAAGCCAGAGTCTGACATCCTG
GTGCACACCGCCTACGACGAGTCCACAGATGAGAATGTGATGCTGCTGACCTCTGACGCCCCCGAGTATA
AGCCTTGGGCCCTGGTCATCCAGGATTCTAACGGCGAGAATAAGATCAAGATGCTGAGCGGAGGATCCGG
AGGATCTGGAGGCAGCACCAACCTGTCTGACATCATCGAGAAGGAGACAGGCAAGCAGCTGGTCATCCAG
GAGAGCATCCTGATGCTGCCCGAAGAAGTCGAAGAAGTGATCGGAAACAAGCCTGAGAGCGATATCCTGG
TCCATACCGCCTACGACGAGAGTACCGACGAAAATGTGATGCTGCTGACATCCGACGCCCCAGAGTATAA
GCCCTGGGCTCTGGTCATCCAGGATTCCAACGGAGAGAACAAAATCAAAATGCTGTCTGGCGGCTCAAAA
AGAACCGCCGACGGCAGCGAATTCGAGCCCAAGAAGAAGAGGAAAGTCTAACCGGTCATCATCACCATCA
CCATTGAGTTTAAACCCGCTGATCAGCCTCGACTGTGCCTTCTAGTTGCCAGCCATCTGTTGTTTGCCCC
TCCCCCGTGCCTTCCTTGACCCTGGAAGGTGCCACTCCCACTGTCCTTTCCTAATAAAATGAGGAAATTG
CATCGCATTGTCTGAGTAGGTGTCATTCTATTCTGGGGGGTGGGGTGGGGCAGGACAGCAAGGGGGAGGA
TTGGGAAGACAATAGCAGGCATGCTGGGGATGCGGTGGGCTCTATGGCTTCTGAGGCGGAAAGAACCAGC
TGGGGCTCGATACCGTCGACCTCTAGCTAGAGCTTGGCGTAATCATGGTCATAGCTGTTTCCTGTGTGAA
ATTGTTATCCGCTCACAATTCCACACAACATACGAGCCGGAAGCATAAAGTGTAAAGCCTAGGGTGCCTA
ATGAGTGAGCTAACTCACATTAATTGCGTTGCGCTCACTGCCCGCTTTCCAGTCGGGAAACCTGTCGTGC
CAGCTGCATTAATGAATCGGCCAACGCGCGGGGAGAGGCGGTTTGCGTATTGGGCGCTACAGACATGATA
AGATACATTGATGAGTTTGGACAAACCACAACTAGAATGCAGTGAAAAAAATGCTTTATTTGTGAAATTT
GTGATGCTATTGCTTTATTTGTAACCATTATAAGCTGCAATAAACAAGTTGGGGTGGGCGAAGAACTCCA
GCATGAGATCCCCGCGCTGGAGGATCATCCAGCCGGCGTCCCGGAAAACGATTCCGAAGCCCAACCTTTC
ATAGAAGGCGGCGGTGGAATCGAAATCTCGTAGCACGTGTCAGTCCTGCTCCTCGGCCACGAAGTGCTTA
GCCCTCCCACACATAACCAGAGGGCAGCAATTCACGAATCCCAACTGCCGTCGGCTGTCCATCACTGTCC
TTCACTATGGCTTTGATCCCAGGATGCAGATCGAGAAGCACCTGTCGGCACCGTCCGCAGGGGCTCAAGA
TGCCCCTGTTCTCATTTCCGATCGCGACGATACAAGTCAGGTTGCCAGCTGCCGCAGCAGCAGCAGTGCC
CAGCACCACGAGTTCTGCACAAGGTCCCCCAGTAAAATGATATACATTGACACCAGTGAAGATGCGGCCG
TCGCTAGAGAGAGCTGCGCTGGCGACGCTGTAGTCTTCAGAGATGGGGATGCTGTTGATTGTAGCCGTTG
CTCTTTCAATGAGGGTGGATTCTTCTTGAGACAAAGGCTTGGCCATGGTTTAGTTCCTCACCTTGTCGTA
TTATACTATGCCGATATACTATGCCGATGATTAATTGTCAACACGTGCTGATCAGATCCGAAAATGGATA
TACAAGCTCCCGGGAGCTTTTTGCAAAAGCCTAGGCCTCCAAAAAAGCCTCCTCACTACTTCTGGAATAG
CTCAGAGGCAGAGGCGGCCTCGGCCTCTGCATAAATAAAAAAAATTAGTCAGCCATGGGGCGGAGAATGG
GCGGAACTGGGCGGAGTTAGGGGCGGGATGGGCGGAGTTAGGGGCGGGACTATGGTTGCTGACTAATTGA
GATGCATGCTTTGCATACTTCTGCCTGCTGGGGAGCCTGGGGACTTTCCACACCTGGTTGCTGACTAATT
GAGATGCATGCTTTGCATACTTCTGCCTGCTGGGGAGCCTGGGGACTTTCCACACCCTAACTGACACACA
TTCCACAGAATTCACTGACTCGCTGCGCTCGGTCGTTCGGCTGCGGCGAGCGGTATCAGCTCACTCAAAG
GCGGTAATACGGTTATCCACAGAATCAGGGGATAACGCAGGAAAGAACATGTAAGTGATCTCCAAAAAAT
AAGTACTTTTTGACTGTAAATAAAATTGTAAGGAGTAAAAAGTACTTTTTTTTCTAAAAAAATGTAATTA
AGTAAAAGTAAAAGTATTGATTTTTAATTGTACTCAAGTAAAGTAAAAATCCCCAAAAATAATACTTAAG
TACAGTAATCAAGTAAAATTACTCAAGTACTTTACACCTCTGCATGTGAGCAAAAGGCCAGCAAAAGGCC
AGGAACCGTAAAAAGGCCGCGTTGCTGGCGTTTTTCCATAGGCTCCGCCCCCCTGACGAGCATCACAAAA
ATCGACGCTCAAGTCAGAGGTGGCGAAACCCGACAGGACTATAAAGATACCAGGCGTTTCCCCCTGGAAG
CTCCCTCGTGCGCTCTCCTGTTCCGACCCTGCCGCTTACCGGATACCTGTCCGCCTTTCTCCCTTCGGGA
AGCGTGGCGCTTTCTCATAGCTCACGCTGTAGGTATCTCAGTTCGGTGTAGGTCGTTCGCTCCAAGCTGG
GCTGTGTGCACGAACCCCCCGTTCAGCCCGACCGCTGCGCCTTATCCGGTAACTATCGTCTTGAGTCCAA
CCCGGTAAGACACGACTTATCGCCACTGGCAGCAGCCACTGGTAACAGGATTAGCAGAGCGAGGTATGTA
GGCGGTGCTACAGAGTTCTTGAAGTGGTGGCCTAACTACGGCTACACTAGAAGAACAGTATTTGGTATCT
GCGCTCTGCTGAAGCCAGTTACCTTCGGAAAAAGAGTTGGTAGCTCTTGATCCGGCAAACAAACCACCGC
TGGTAGCGGTGGTTTTTTTGTTTGCAAGCAGCAGATTACGCGCAGAAAAAAAGGATCTCAAGAAGATCCT
TTGATCTTTTCTACGGGGTCTGACACTCAGTGGAACGAAAACTCACGTTAAGGGATTTTGGTCATGAGAT
TATCAAAAAGGATCTTCACCTAGATCCTTTTAAATTAAAAATGAAGTTTTAAATCAATCTAAAGTATATA
TGAGTAAACTTGGTCTGACAGTTACCAATGCTTAATCAGTGAGGCACCTATCTCAGCGATCTGTCTATTT
CGTTCATCCATAGTTGCCTGACTCCCCGTCGTGTAGATAACTACGATACGGGAGGGCTTACCATCTGGCC
CCAGTGCTGCAATGATACCGCGGGACCCACGCTCACCGGCTCCAGATTTATCAGCAATAAACCAGCCAGC
CGGAAGGGCCGAGCGCAGAAGTGGTCCTGCAACTTTATCCGCCTCCATCCAGTCTATTAATTGTTGCCGG
GAAGCTAGAGTAAGTAGTTCGCCAGTTAATAGTTTGCGCAACGTTGTTGCCATTGCTACAGGCATCGTGG
TGTCACGCTCGTCGTTTGGTATGGCTTCATTCAGCTCCGGTTCCCAACGATCAAGGCGAGTTACATGATC
CCCCATGTTGTGCAAAAAAGCGGTTAGCTCCTTCGGTCCTCCGATCGTTGTCAGAAGTAAGTTGGCCGCA
GTGTTATCACTCATGGTTATGGCAGCACTGCATAATTCTCTTACTGTCATGCCATCCGTAAGATGCTTTT
CTGTGACTGGTGAGTACTCAACCAAGTCATTCTGAGAATAGTGTATGCGGCGACCGAGTTGCTCTTGCCC
GGCGTCAATACGGGATAATACCGCGCCACATAGCAGAACTTTAAAAGTGCTCATCATTGGAAAACGTTCT
TCGGGGCGAAAACTCTCAAGGATCTTACCGCTGTTGAGATCCAGTTCGATGTAACCCACTCGTGCACCCA
ACTGATCTTCAGCATCTTTTACTTTCACCAGCGTTTCTGGGTGAGCAAAAACAGGAAGGCAAAATGCCGC
AAAAAAGGGAATAAGGGCGACACGGAAATGTTGAATACTCATACTCTTCCTTTTTCAATATTATTGAAGC
ATTTATCAGGGTTATTGTCTCATGAGCGGATACATATTTGAATGTATTTAGAAAAATAAACAAATAGGGG
TTCCGCGCACATTTCCCCGAAAAGTGCCACCTGACGTCGACGGATCGGGAGATCGATCTCCCGATCCCCT
AGGGTCGACTCTCAGTACAATCTGCTCTGATGCCGCATAGTTAAGCCAGTATCTGCTCCCTGCTTGTGTG
TTGGAGGTCGCTGAGTAGTGCGCGAGCAAAATTTAAGCTACAACAAGGCAAGGCTTGACCGACAATTGCA
TGAAGAATCTGCTTAGGGTTAGGCGTTTTGCGCTGCTTCGCGATGTACGGGCCAGATATACGCGGGTACC
GGCATATGGTTCTTGACAGAGGTGTAAAAAGTACTCAAAAATTTTACTCAAGTGAAAGTACAAGTACTTA
GGGAAAATTTTACTCAATTAAAAGTAAAAGTATCTGGCTAGAATCTTACTTGAGTAAAAGTAAAAAAGTA
CTCCATTAAAATTGTACTTGAGTATTAACGCGTTGACATTGATTATTGACTAGTTATTAATAGTAATCAA
TTACGGGGTCATTAGTTCATAGCCCATATATGGAGTTCCGCGTTACATAACTTACGGTAAATGGCCCGCC
TGGCTGACCGCCCAACGACCCCCGCCCATTGACGTCAATAATGACGTATGTTCCCATAGTAACGCCAATA
GGGACTTTCCATTGACGTCAATGGGTGGAGTATTTACGGTAAACTGCCCACTTGGCAGTACATCAAGTGT
ATCATATGCCAAGTACGCCCCCTATTGACGTCAATGACGGTAAATGGCCCGCCTGGCATTATGCCCAGTA
CATGACCTTATGGGACTTTCCTACTTGGCAGTACATCTACGTATTAGTCATCGCTATTACCATGGTGATG
CGGTTTTGGCAGTACATCAATGGGCGTGGATAGCGGTTTGACTCACGGGGATTTCCAAGTCTCCACCCCA
TTGACGTCAATGGGAGTTTGTTTTGGCACCAAAATCAACGGGACTTTCCAAAATGTCGTAACAACTCCGC
CCCATTGACGCAAATGGGCGGTAGGCGTGTACGGTGGGAGGTCTATATAAGC
